Addgene plasmid #83769: MSCV-6NBC-GFP-PGK-Puro-Barcode92
Purpose: individual 6N barcode to make barcoded cell line variants
Depositing lab: Monte Winslow. Depositing organization: Stanford University. Publication: An in vivo multiplexed small-molecule screening platform. Gruner BM, Schulze CJ, Yang D, Ogasawara D, Dix MM, Rogers ZN, Chuang CH, McFarland CD, Chiou SH, Brown JM, Cravatt BF, Bogyo M, Winslow MM. Nat Methods. 2016 Sep 12. doi: 10.1038/nmeth.3992. PubMed 27617390.
Backbone
  Vector backbone: MSCV
  Vector type: Retroviral
  Selectable markers: Puromycin
Growth in bacteria
  Bacterial resistance: Ampicillin, 100 μg/mL
  Growth temperature: 37°C
  Growth strain: DH5alpha
  Copy number: High Copy
Gene/Insert
  Gene/Insert name: Barcode92
  Species: Synthetic
  Cloning method: Restriction Enzyme; 5′ cloning site BglII (destroyed during cloning); 3′ cloning site EcoRI (not destroyed)
  Sequencing primers: 5′ CCCTTGAACCTCCTCGTTCGACC
Terms and licenses: Academic/Nonprofit Terms; Industry Terms: Not Available to Industry
How to cite: MSCV-6NBC-GFP-PGK-Puro-Barcode92 was a gift from Monte Winslow (Addgene plasmid # 83769 ; http://n2t.net/addgene:83769 ; RRID:Addgene_83769)
