[The description below was written by a language model from this plasmid's Addgene catalogue record and pLannotate feature annotations shown in this document.]
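Description:
MSCV-6NBC-GFP-PGK-Puro-Barcode92 is a gammaretroviral transfer plasmid built on the murine stem cell virus (MSCV) backbone, one member of a series in which each plasmid carries a distinct synthetic six-nucleotide barcode (here number 92) for generating individually tagged cell line variants. It is maintained in E. coli through a high-copy ColE1/pUC-type origin and an ampicillin resistance gene (β-lactamase with its own promoter). The remaining bacterial annotations (lac promoter/operator, and fragments of lacI, lacZα, rop, bom and TcR) are vestigial backbone remnants with no stated function.

The proviral region is flanked by MESV-derived 5′ and 3′ LTRs and includes the Ψ packaging signal extended into a truncated, start-codon-less gag segment, which together allow efficient encapsidation of the genomic RNA when gag-pol and env are supplied in trans by packaging cells. Downstream, EGFP has no dedicated promoter annotated and is presumably expressed from the 5′ LTR, while a mouse PGK promoter drives puromycin N-acetyltransferase, so transduced cells can be both tracked by green fluorescence and selected with puromycin. The barcode itself is too short to be annotated in the feature table. The record indicates it was inserted by restriction cloning between BglII (destroyed) and EcoRI sites, and the construct name suggests it lies just upstream of GFP, but its exact position is not stated.

After integration, the barcode becomes a heritable genomic tag. The associated publication describes an in vivo multiplexed small-molecule screening platform, consistent with pooling differently barcoded cell populations and later resolving each one's representation by sequencing the barcode region.
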