Features (pLannotate 1.2.2; 19 found; start..end, strand, type, name):
    579..920     +  misc_feature   MESV Ψ: packaging signal of murine embryonic stem cell virus
    987..1403    +  CDS            gag (truncated): truncated Moloney murine leukemia virus (MMLV) gag gene lacking the start codon
   1427..2143    +  CDS            EGFP: EGFP is a basic (constitutively fluorescent) green fluorescent protein published in 1996, derived from Aequorea victoria. It is reported to be a rapidly-maturing weak dimer with moderate acid sensitivity.
   2161..2660    +  promoter       PGK promoter: mouse phosphoglycerate kinase 1 promoter
   2681..3280    +  CDS            PuroR: puromycin N-acetyltransferase; pac from Streptomyces alboniger; confers resistance to puromycin
   3380..3894    +  LTR            3' LTR: 3' long terminal repeat from murine embryonic stem cell virus
   4087..4103    -  protein_bind   lac operator: The lac repressor binds to the lac operator to inhibit transcription in E. coli. This inhibition can be relieved by adding lactose or isopropyl-β-D-thiogalactopyranoside (IPTG). lac repressor encoded by lacI
   4111..4141    -  promoter       lac promoter: promoter for the E. coli lac operon
   4156..4177    -  protein_bind   CAP binding site: CAP binding activates transcription in the presence of cAMP. E. coli catabolite activator protein
   4190..4282    -  CDS            lacI (fragment): lac repressor; lacI; The lac repressor binds to the lac operator to inhibit transcription in E. coli. This inhibition can be relieved by adding lactose or isopropyl-β-D-thiogalactopyranoside (IPTG).
   4465..5053    -  rep_origin     ori: high-copy-number ColE1/pMB1/pBR322/pUC origin of replication
   5224..6084    -  CDS            AmpR: β-lactamase; bla; confers resistance to ampicillin, carbenicillin, and related antibiotics
   6085..6189    -  promoter       AmpR promoter: bla
   6284..6319    +  CDS            rop (fragment): Rop protein, which maintains plasmids at low copy number; rop
   6421..6520    +  misc_feature   bom (fragment): basis of mobility region from pBR322
   6526..6675    -  CDS            lacZα (fragment): LacZα fragment of β-galactosidase; lacZ fragment
   6675..6876    -  CDS            TcR (fragment): tetracycline efflux protein; tet; confers resistance to tetracycline
   6877..6975    +  CDS            env (fragment): murine leukemia virus gPr80 envelope polyprotein precursor; env; proteolytically cleaved into gp70SU and p15TM subunits
   7017..515     +  LTR            5' LTR (across the origin): 5' long terminal repeat from murine embryonic stem cell virus
>Addgene plasmid #83769 | MSCV-6NBC-GFP-PGK-Puro-Barcode92 | depositor full sequence | sequence record 159970 | Full Sequence
TGAAAGACCCCACCTGTAGGTTTGGCAAGCTAGCTTAAGTAACGCCATTTTGCAAGGCATGGAAAATACA
TAACTGAGAATAGAGAAGTTCAGATCAAGGTTAGGAACAGAGAGACAGCAGAATATGGGCCAAACAGGAT
ATCTGTGGTAAGCAGTTCCTGCCCCGGCTCAGGGCCAAGAACAGATGGTCCCCAGATGCGGTCCCGCCCT
CAGCAGTTTCTAGAGAACCATCAGATGTTTCCAGGGTGCCCCAAGGACCTGAAATGACCCTGTGCCTTAT
TTGAACTAACCAATCAGTTCGCTTCTCGCTTCTGTTCGCGCGCTTCTGCTCCCCGAGCTCAATAAAAGAG
CCCACAACCCCTCACTCGGCGCGCCAGTCCTCCGATAGACTGCGTCGCCCGGGTACCCGTATTCCCAATA
AAGCCTCTTGCTGTTTGCATCCGAATCGTGGACTCGCTGATCCTTGGGAGGGTCTCCTCAGATTGATTGA
CTGCCCACCTCGGGGGTCTTTCATTTGGAGGTTCCACCGAGATTTGGAGACCCCTGCCCAGGGACCACCG
ACCCCCCCGCCGGGAGGTAAGCTGGCCAGCGGTCGTTTCGTGTCTGTCTCTGTCTTTGTGCGTGTTTGTG
CCGGCATCTAATGTTTGCGCCTGCGTCTGTACTAGTTAGCTAACTAGCTCTGTATCTGGCGGACCCGTGG
TGGAACTGACGAGTTCTGAACACCCGGCCGCAACCCTGGGAGACGTCCCAGGGACTTTGGGGGCCGTTTT
TGTGGCCCGACCTGAGGAAGGGAGTCGATGTGGAATCCGACCCCGTCAGGATATGTGGTTCTGGTAGGAG
ACGAGAACCTAAAACAGTTCCCGCCTCCGTCTGAATTTTTGCTTTCGGTTTGGAACCGAAGCCGCGCGTC
TTGTCTGCTGCAGCGCTGCAGCATCGTTCTGTGTTGTCTCTGTCTGACTGTGTTTCTGTATTTGTCTGAA
AATTAGGGCCAGACTGTTACCACTCCCTTAAGTTTGACCTTAGGTCACTGGAAAGATGTCGAGCGGATCG
CTCACAACCAGTCGGTAGATGTCAAGAAGAGACGTTGGGTTACCTTCTGCTCTGCAGAATGGCCAACCTT
TAACGTCGGATGGCCGCGAGACGGCACCTTTAACCGAGACCTCATCACCCAGGTTAAGATCAAGGTCTTT
TCACCTGGCCCGCATGGACACCCAGACCAGGTCCCCTACATCGTGACCTGGGAAGCCTTGGCTTTTGACC
CCCCTCCCTGGGTCAAGCCCTTTGTACACCCTAAGCCTCCGCCTCCTCTTCCTCCATCCGCCCCGTCTCT
CCCCCTTGAACCTCCTCGTTCGACCCCGCCTCGATCCTCCCTTTATCCAGCCCTCACTCCTTCTCTAGGC
GCCGGAATTAGATCCNNNNNNCCACCATGGTGAGCAAGGGCGAGGAGCTGTTCACCGGGGTGGTGCCCAT
CCTGGTCGAGCTGGACGGCGACGTAAACGGCCACAAGTTCAGCGTGTCCGGCGAGGGCGAGGGCGATGCC
ACCTACGGCAAGCTGACCCTGAAGTTCATCTGCACCACCGGCAAGCTGCCCGTGCCCTGGCCCACCCTCG
TGACCACCCTGACCTACGGCGTGCAGTGCTTCAGCCGCTACCCCGACCACATGAAGCAGCACGACTTCTT
CAAGTCCGCCATGCCCGAAGGCTACGTCCAGGAGCGCACCATCTTCTTCAAGGACGACGGCAACTACAAG
ACCCGCGCCGAGGTGAAGTTCGAGGGCGACACCCTGGTGAACCGCATCGAGCTGAAGGGCATCGACTTCA
AGGAGGACGGCAACATCCTGGGGCACAAGCTGGAGTACAACTACAACAGCCACAACGTCTATATCATGGC
CGACAAGCAGAAGAACGGCATCAAGGTGAACTTCAAGATCCGCCACAACATCGAGGACGGCAGCGTGCAG
CTCGCCGACCACTACCAGCAGAACACCCCCATCGGCGACGGCCCCGTGCTGCTGCCCGACAACCACTACC
TGAGCACCCAGTCCGCCCTGAGCAAAGACCCCAACGAGAAGCGCGATCACATGGTCCTGCTGGAGTTCGT
GACCGCCGCCGGGATCACTCTCGGCATGGACGAGCTGTACAAGTAGCGGAGAATTCTACCGGGTAGGGGA
GGCGCTTTTCCCAAGGCAGTCTGGAGCATGCGCTTTAGCAGCCCCGCTGGGCACTTGGCGCTACACAAGT
GGCCTCTGGCCTCGCACACATTCCACATCCACCGGTAGGCGCCAACCGGCTCCGTTCTTTGGTGGCCCCT
TCGCGCCACCTTCTACTCCTCCCCTAGTCAGGAAGTTCCCCCCCGCCCCGCAGCTCGCGTCGTGCAGGAC
GTGACAAATGGAAGTAGCACGTCTCACTAGTCTCGTGCAGATGGACAGCACCGCTGAGCAATGGAAGCGG
GTAGGCCTTTGGGGCAGCGGCCAATAGCAGCTTTGCTCCTTCGCTTTCTGGGCTCAGAGGCTGGGAAGGG
GTGGGTCCGGGGGCGGGCTCAGGGGCGGGCTCAGGGGCGGGGCGGGCGCCCGAAGGTCCTCCGGAGGCCC
GGCATTCTGCACGCTTCAAAAGCGCACGTCTGCCGCGCTGTTCTCCTCTTCCTCATCTCCGGGCCTTTCG
ACCTGCAGCCCAAGCTTACCATGACCGAGTACAAGCCCACGGTGCGCCTCGCCACCCGCGACGACGTCCC
CAGGGCCGTACGCACCCTCGCCGCCGCGTTCGCCGACTACCCCGCCACGCGCCACACCGTCGATCCGGAC
CGCCACATCGAGCGGGTCACCGAGCTGCAAGAACTCTTCCTCACGCGCGTCGGGCTCGACATCGGCAAGG
TGTGGGTCGCGGACGACGGCGCCGCGGTGGCGGTCTGGACCACGCCGGAGAGCGTCGAAGCGGGGGCGGT
GTTCGCCGAGATCGGCCCGCGCATGGCCGAGTTGAGCGGTTCCCGGCTGGCCGCGCAGCAACAGATGGAA
GGCCTCCTGGCGCCGCACCGGCCCAAGGAGCCCGCGTGGTTCCTGGCCACCGTCGGCGTCTCGCCCGACC
ACCAGGGCAAGGGTCTGGGCAGCGCCGTCGTGCTCCCCGGAGTGGAGGCGGCCGAGCGCGCCGGGGTGCC
CGCCTTCCTGGAGACCTCCGCGCCCCGCAACCTCCCCTTCTACGAGCGGCTCGGCTTCACCGTCACCGCC
GACGTCGAGGTGCCCGAAGGACCGCGCACCTGGTGCATGACCCGCAAGCCCGGTGCCTGACGCCCGCCCC
ACGACCCGCAGCGCCCGACCGAAAGGAGCGCACGACCCCATGCATCGATAAAATAAAAGATTTTATTTAG
TCTCCAGAAAAAGGGGGGAATGAAAGACCCCACCTGTAGGTTTGGCAAGCTAGCTTAAGTAACGCCATTT
TGCAAGGCATGGAAAATACATAACTGAGAATAGAGAAGTTCAGATCAAGGTTAGGAACAGAGAGACAGCA
GAATATGGGCCAAACAGGATATCTGTGGTAAGCAGTTCCTGCCCCGGCTCAGGGCCAAGAACAGATGGTC
CCCAGATGCGGTCCCGCCCTCAGCAGTTTCTAGAGAACCATCAGATGTTTCCAGGGTGCCCCAAGGACCT
GAAATGACCCTGTGCCTTATTTGAACTAACCAATCAGTTCGCTTCTCGCTTCTGTTCGCGCGCTTCTGCT
CCCCGAGCTCAATAAAAGAGCCCACAACCCCTCACTCGGCGCGCCAGTCCTCCGATAGACTGCGTCGCCC
GGGTACCCGTGTATCCAATAAACCCTCTTGCAGTTGCATCCGACTTGTGGTCTCGCTGTTCCTTGGGAGG
GTCTCCTCTGAGTGATTGACTACCCGTCAGCGGGGGTCTTTCATGGGTAACAGTTTCTTGAAGTTGGAGA
ACAACATTCTGAGGGTAGGAGTCGAATATTAAGTAATCCTGACTCAATTAGCCACTGTTTTGAATCCACA
TACTCCAATACTCCTGAAATAGTTCATTATGGACAGCGCAGAAGAGCTGGGGAGAATTAATTCGTAATCA
TGGTCATAGCTGTTTCCTGTGTGAAATTGTTATCCGCTCACAATTCCACACAACATACGAGCCGGAAGCA
TAAAGTGTAAAGCCTGGGGTGCCTAATGAGTGAGCTAACTCACATTAATTGCGTTGCGCTCACTGCCCGC
TTTCCAGTCGGGAAACCTGTCGTGCCAGCTGCATTAATGAATCGGCCAACGCGCGGGGAGAGGCGGTTTG
CGTATTGGGCGCTCTTCCGCTTCCTCGCTCACTGACTCGCTGCGCTCGGTCGTTCGGCTGCGGCGAGCGG
TATCAGCTCACTCAAAGGCGGTAATACGGTTATCCACAGAATCAGGGGATAACGCAGGAAAGAACATGTG
AGCAAAAGGCCAGCAAAAGGCCAGGAACCGTAAAAAGGCCGCGTTGCTGGCGTTTTTCCATAGGCTCCGC
CCCCCTGACGAGCATCACAAAAATCGACGCTCAAGTCAGAGGTGGCGAAACCCGACAGGACTATAAAGAT
ACCAGGCGTTTCCCCCTGGAAGCTCCCTCGTGCGCTCTCCTGTTCCGACCCTGCCGCTTACCGGATACCT
GTCCGCCTTTCTCCCTTCGGGAAGCGTGGCGCTTTCTCATAGCTCACGCTGTAGGTATCTCAGTTCGGTG
TAGGTCGTTCGCTCCAAGCTGGGCTGTGTGCACGAACCCCCCGTTCAGCCCGACCGCTGCGCCTTATCCG
GTAACTATCGTCTTGAGTCCAACCCGGTAAGACACGACTTATCGCCACTGGCAGCAGCCACTGGTAACAG
GATTAGCAGAGCGAGGTATGTAGGCGGTGCTACAGAGTTCTTGAAGTGGTGGCCTAACTACGGCTACACT
AGAAGGACAGTATTTGGTATCTGCGCTCTGCTGAAGCCAGTTACCTTCGGAAAAAGAGTTGGTAGCTCTT
GATCCGGCAAACAAACCACCGCTGGTAGCGGTGGTTTTTTTGTTTGCAAGCAGCAGATTACGCGCAGAAA
AAAAGGATCTCAAGAAGATCCTTTGATCTTTTCTACGGGGTCTGACGCTCAGTGGAACGAAAACTCACGT
TAAGGGATTTTGGTCATGAGATTATCAAAAAGGATCTTCACCTAGATCCTTTTAAATTAAAAATGAAGTT
TTAAATCAATCTAAAGTATATATGAGTAAACTTGGTCTGACAGTTACCAATGCTTAATCAGTGAGGCACC
TATCTCAGCGATCTGTCTATTTCGTTCATCCATAGTTGCCTGACTCCCCGTCGTGTAGATAACTACGATA
CGGGAGGGCTTACCATCTGGCCCCAGTGCTGCAATGATACCGCGAGACCCACGCTCACCGGCTCCAGATT
TATCAGCAATAAACCAGCCAGCCGGAAGGGCCGAGCGCAGAAGTGGTCCTGCAACTTTATCCGCCTCCAT
CCAGTCTATTAATTGTTGCCGGGAAGCTAGAGTAAGTAGTTCGCCAGTTAATAGTTTGCGCAACGTTGTT
GCCATTGCTACAGGCATCGTGGTGTCACGCTCGTCGTTTGGTATGGCTTCATTCAGCTCCGGTTCCCAAC
GATCAAGGCGAGTTACATGATCCCCCATGTTGTGCAAAAAAGCGGTTAGCTCCTTCGGTCCTCCGATCGT
TGTCAGAAGTAAGTTGGCCGCAGTGTTATCACTCATGGTTATGGCAGCACTGCATAATTCTCTTACTGTC
ATGCCATCCGTAAGATGCTTTTCTGTGACTGGTGAGTACTCAACCAAGTCATTCTGAGAATAGTGTATGC
GGCGACCGAGTTGCTCTTGCCCGGCGTCAATACGGGATAATACCGCGCCACATAGCAGAACTTTAAAAGT
GCTCATCATTGGAAAACGTTCTTCGGGGCGAAAACTCTCAAGGATCTTACCGCTGTTGAGATCCAGTTCG
ATGTAACCCACTCGTGCACCCAACTGATCTTCAGCATCTTTTACTTTCACCAGCGTTTCTGGGTGAGCAA
AAACAGGAAGGCAAAATGCCGCAAAAAAGGGAATAAGGGCGACACGGAAATGTTGAATACTCATACTCTT
CCTTTTTCAATATTATTGAAGCATTTATCAGGGTTATTGTCTCATGAGCGGATACATATTTGAATGTATT
TAGAAAAATAAACAAATAGGGGTTCCGCGCACATTTCCCCGAAAAGTGCCACCTGACGTCTAAGAAACCA
TTATTATCATGACATTAACCTATAAAAATAGGCGTATCACGAGGCCCTTTCGTCTCGCGCGTTTCGGTGA
TGACGGTGAAAACCTCTGACACATGCAGCTCCCGGAGACGGTCACAGCTTGTCTGTAAGCGGATGCCGGG
AGCAGACAAGCCCGTCAGGGCGCGTCAGCGGGTGTTGGCGGGTGTCGGGGCTGGCTTAACTATGCGGCAT
CAGAGCAGATTGTACTGAGAGTGCACCATATGCGGTGTGAAATACCGCACAGATGCGTAAGGAGAAAATA
CCGCATCAGGCGCCATTCGCCATTCAGGCTGCGCAACTGTTGGGAAGGGCGATCGGTGCGGGCCTCTTCG
CTATTACGCCAGCTGGCGAAAGGGGGATGTGCTGCAAGGCGATTAAGTTGGGTAACGCCAGGGTTTTCCC
AGTCACGACGTTGTAAAACGACGGCGCAAGGAATGGTGCATGCAAGGAGATGGCGCCCAACAGTCCCCCG
GCCACGGGGCCTGCCACCATACCCACGCCGAAACAAGCGCTCATGAGCCCGAAGTGGCGAGCCCGATCTT
CCCCATCGGTGATGTCGGCGATATAGGCGCCAGCAACCGCACCTGTGGCGCCGGTGATGCCGGCCACGAT
GCGTCCGGCGTAGAGGCGATTAGTCCAATTTGTTAAAGACAGGATATCAGTGGTCCAGGCTCTAGTTTTG
ACTCAACAATATCACCAGCTGAAGCCTATAGAGTACGAGCCATAGATAAAATAAAAGATTTTATTTAGTC
TCCAGAAAAAGGGGGGAA
