>Addgene plasmid #83769 | MSCV-6NBC-GFP-PGK-Puro-Barcode92 | addgene partial sequence | sequence record 165510 | pLXSN5 5'-CCCTTGAACCTCCTCGTTCGACC-3'
CAGCCCTCACTCCTTCTCTAGGCGCCGGAATTAGATCCATGAGCCCACCATGGTGAGCAAGGGCGAGGAG
CTGTTCACCGGGGTGGTGCCCATCCTGGTCGAGCTGGACGGCGACGTAAACGGCCACAAGTTCAGCGTGT
CCGGCGAGGGCGAGGGCGATGCCACCTACGGCAAGCTGACCCTGAAGTTCATCTGCACCACCGGCAAGCT
GCCCGTGCCCTGGCCCACCCTCGTGACCACCCTGACCTACGGCGTGCAGTGCTTCAGCCGCTACCCCGAC
CACATGAAGCAGCACGACTTCTTCAAGTCCGCCATGCCCGAAGGCTACGTCCAGGAGCGCACCATCTTCT
TCAAGGACGACGGCAACTACAAGACCCGCGCCGAGGTGAAGTTCGAGGGCGACACCCTGGTGAACCGCAT
CGAGCTGAAGGGCATCGACTTCAAGGAGGACGGCAACATCCTGGGGCACAAGCTGGAGTACAACTACAAC
AGCCACAACGTCTATATCATGGCCGACAAGCAGAAGAACGGCATCAAGGTGAACTTCAAGATCCGCCACA
ACATCGAGGACGGCAGCGTGCAGCTCGCCGACCACTACCAGCAGAACACCCCCATCGGCGACGGCCCCGT
GCTGCTGCCCGACAACCACTACCTGAGCACCCAGTCCGCCCTGAGCAAAGACCCCAACGAGAAGCGCGAT
CACATGGTCCTGCTGGAGTTCGTGACCGCCGCCGGGATCACTCTCGGCATGGACGAGCTGTACAAGTAGC
GGAGAATTCTACCGGGTAGGGGAGGCGCTTTTCCCAAGGCAGTCTGGAGCATGCGCTTTAG
